Addgene plasmid #235463: pHK002.4
Purpose: Message phagemid carrying sgRNA4 (prom. J23119, backbone pBR322)
Depositing lab: Yolanda Schaerli. Depositing organization: Universite de Lausanne (UNIL). Publication: Engineering intercellular communication using M13 phagemid and CRISPR-based gene regulation for multicellular computing in Escherichia coli. Kusumawardhani H, Zoppi F, Avendano R, Schaerli Y. Nat Commun. 2025 Apr 15;16(1):3569. doi: 10.1038/s41467-025-58760-z. PubMed 40234414.
Backbone
  Vector backbone: pBR322/pET
  Vector type: Synthetic Biology
Growth in bacteria
  Bacterial resistance: Ampicillin, 100 μg/mL
  Growth temperature: 37°C
  Growth strain: DH5alpha
  Copy number: High Copy
Gene/Insert
  Gene/Insert name: sgRNA4
  gRNA/shRNA sequence: GACACATCTTAGAGTATGTAGTTTcAGAGCTATGCTGGAAACAGCATAGCAAGTTgAAATAAGGCTAGTCCGTTATCAACTTGAAAAAGTGGCACCGAGTCGGTGC
  Species: Synthetic
  Cloning method: Gibson Cloning
Terms and licenses: Academic/Nonprofit Terms; Industry Terms: Not Available to Industry
Depositor comments: JM101 (working strain for phagemid transfer). Requires the helper phagemid, e.g. HP17_KO7 (Addgene plasmid #120346). Please visit https://doi.org/10.1101/2024.08.28.610043 for bioRxiv preprint.
How to cite: pHK002.4 was a gift from Yolanda Schaerli (Addgene plasmid # 235463 ; http://n2t.net/addgene:235463 ; RRID:Addgene_235463)
