[The description below was written by a language model from this plasmid's Addgene catalogue record and pLannotate feature annotations shown in this document.]
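Description:
pHK002.4 is a small (about 3.8 kb) synthetic-biology "message" phagemid for Escherichia coli, built on a pBR322/pET-type backbone. It replicates as a double-stranded plasmid from a ColE1/pMB1-family origin and retains the neighbouring pBR322 bom (basis of mobility) region and the rop gene. The catalogue lists it as high copy, although rop normally moderates copy number. Selection is by ampicillin, through β-lactamase expressed from its native bla promoter. An annotated fragment of the f1 bacteriophage origin provides the signal for single-stranded replication and packaging into filamentous phage particles. Because the phagemid encodes no phage proteins, the depositor notes that a separate helper phagemid is required, and that an F-bearing strain such as JM101 is used as the working strain for transfer.

The payload is sgRNA4, a synthetic single guide RNA transcribed from the strong constitutive J23119 promoter. The annotated tracrRNA fragment corresponds to the Streptococcus pyogenes Cas9 scaffold portion of the guide. A T7 terminator lies downstream. Short lacZα and SET1 fragments and a predicted E. coli open reading frame flanking these parts appear to be backbone remnants rather than functional elements.

According to the associated publication title, the construct belongs to a system for intercellular communication in which sender cells package the phagemid into M13 particles. Receiver cells that take it up express the guide, which drives CRISPR-based gene regulation for multicellular computing. The record does not state the guide's target or the Cas protein variant used. The sequencing-derived and depositor sequence records differ by only three nucleotides in length and show the same feature set in opposite orientations.
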