Features (pLannotate 1.2.2; 12 found; start..end, strand, type, name):
    532..1120    +  rep_origin     ori: high-copy-number ColE1/pMB1/pBR322/pUC origin of replication
   1306..1445    -  misc_feature   bom: basis of mobility region from pBR322
   1547..1738    -  CDS            rop: Rop protein, which maintains plasmids at low copy number; rop
   1755..2135    +  CDS            YPB1_ECOLX: Protein predicted: Swiss-Prot protein existence level 4. From Escherichia coli.
   2247..2570    -  rep_origin     f1 ori (fragment) (sequence partly withheld): f1 bacteriophage origin of replication; arrow indicates direction of (+) strand synthesis
   2574..2727    -  CDS            lacZα (fragment): LacZα fragment of β-galactosidase; lacZ fragment
   2728..2762    +  promoter       J23119 promoter: bacterial promoter (Registry of Standard Biological Parts BBa J23119)
   2836..2903    +  misc_RNA       tracrRNA (fragment): trans-activating CRISPR RNA for the Streptococcus pyogenes CRISPR/Cas9 system
   2984..3033    +  CDS            SET1 (fragment): solubility-enhancement tag derived from T7 phage gene 10B
   3041..3088    +  terminator     T7 terminator: transcription terminator for bacteriophage T7 RNA polymerase
   3219..3323    +  promoter       AmpR promoter: bla
   3324..361     +  CDS            AmpR (across the origin): β-lactamase; bla; confers resistance to ampicillin, carbenicillin, and related antibiotics
>Addgene plasmid #235463 | pHK002.4 | addgene full sequence | sequence record 468586 | Addgene NGS Result
GAATGAAGCCATACCAAACGACGAGCGTGACACCACGATGCCTGCAGCAATGGCAACAACGTTGCGCAAA
CTATTAACTGGCGAACTACTTACTCTAGCTTCCCGGCAACAATTAATAGACTGGATGGAGGCGGATAAAG
TTGCAGGACCACTTCTGCGCTCGGCCCTTCCGGCTGGCTGGTTTATTGCTGATAAATCTGGAGCCGGTGA
GCGTGGGTCTCGCGGTATCATTGCAGCACTGGGGCCAGATGGTAAGCCCTCCCGTATCGTAGTTATCTAC
ACGACGGGGAGTCAGGCAACTATGGATGAACGAAATAGACAGATCGCTGAGATAGGTGCCTCACTGATTA
AGCATTGGTAACTGTCAGACCAAGTTTACTCATATATACTTTAGATTGATTTAAAACTTCATTTTTAATT
TAAAAGGATCTAGGTGAAGATCCTTTTTGATAATCTCATGACCAAAATCCCTTAACGTGAGTTTTCGTTC
CACTGAGCGTCAGACCCCGTAGAAAAGATCAAAGGATCTTCTTGAGATCCTTTTTTTCTGCGCGTAATCT
GCTGCTTGCAAACAAAAAAACCACCGCTACCAGCGGTGGTTTGTTTGCCGGATCAAGAGCTACCAACTCT
TTTTCCGAAGGTAACTGGCTTCAGCAGAGCGCAGATACCAAATACTGTCCTTCTAGTGTAGCCGTAGTTA
GGCCACCACTTCAAGAACTCTGTAGCACCGCCTACATACCTCGCTCTGCTAATCCTGTTACCAGTGGCTG
CTGCCAGTGGCGATAAGTCGTGTCTTACCGGGTTGGACTCAAGACGATAGTTACCGGATAAGGCGCAGCG
GTCGGGCTGAACGGGGGGTTCGTGCACACAGCCCAGCTTGGAGCGAACGACCTACACCGAACTGAGATAC
CTACAGCGTGAGCTATGAGAAAGCGCCACGCTTCCCGAAGGGAGAAAGGCGGACAGGTATCCGGTAAGCG
GCAGGGTCGGAACAGGAGAGCGCACGAGGGAGCTTCCAGGGGGAAACGCCTGGTATCTTTATAGTCCTGT
CGGGTTTCGCCACCTCTGACTTGAGCGTCGATTTTTGTGATGCTCGTCAGGGGGGCGGAGCCTATGGAAA
AACGCCAGCAACGCGGCCTTTTTACGGTTCCTGGCCTTTTGCTGGCCTTTTGCTCACATGTTCTTTCCTG
CGTTATCCCCTGATTCTGTGGATAACCGTATTACCGCCTTTGAGTGAGCTGATACCGCTCGCCGCAGCCG
AACGACCGAGCGCAGCGAGTCAGTGAGCGAGGAAGCGGAAGAGCGCCTGATGCGGTATTTTCTCCTTACG
CATCTGTGCGGTATTTCACACCGCAATGGTGCACTCTCAGTACAATCTGCTCTGATGCCGCATAGTTAAG
CCAGTATACACTCCGCTATCGCTACGTGACTGGGTCATGGCTGCGCCCCGACACCCGCCAACACCCGCTG
ACGCGCCCTGACGGGCTTGTCTGCTCCCGGCATCCGCTTACAGACAAGCTGTGACCGTCTCCGGGAGCTG
CATGTGTCAGAGGTTTTCACCGTCATCACCGAAACGCGCGAGGCAGCTGCGGTAAAGCTCATCAGCGTGG
TCGTGAAGCGATTCACAGATGTCTGCCTGTTCATCCGCGTCCAGCTCGTTGAGTTTCTCCAGAAGCGTTA
ATGTCTGGCTTCTGATAAAGCGGGCCATGTTAAGGGCGGTTTTTTCCTGTTTGGTCACTGATGCCTCCGT
GTAAGGGGGATTTCTGTTCATGGGGGTAATGATACCGATGAAACGAGAGAGGATGCTCACGATACGGGTT
ACTGATGATGAACATGCCCGGTTACTGGAACGTTGTGAGGGTAAACAACTGGCGGTATGGATGCGGCGGG
ACCAGAGAAAAATCACTCAGGGTCAATGCCAGCGCTTCGTTAATACAGATGTAGGTGTTCCACAGGGTAG
CCAGCAGCATCCTGCGATGCAGATCCGGAACATAATGGTGCAGGGCGCTGACTTCCGCGTTTCCAGACTT
TACGAAACACGGAAACCGAAGACCATTCATGTTGTTGCTCAGGTCGCAGACGTTTTGCAGCAGCAGTCGC
TTCACGTTCGCTCGCGTATCGGTGATTCATTCTGCTAACCAGTAAGGCAACCCCGCCAGCCTAGCCGGGT
CCTCAACGACAGGAGCACGATCATGCGCACCCGTGGCCAGGACCCAACGCTGCCCGAGATCTCGATCCCG
CGAAATTTGTTCCAGTTTGGAACAAGAGTCCACTATTAAAGAACGTGGACTCCAACGTCAAAGG
[49 nt withheld, positions 2305-2353]
T
[91 nt withheld, positions 2355-2445]
G
[124 nt withheld, positions 2447-2570]
CCATTCGCCATTCAGGCTGCGCAACTGTTGGGAAGGGCGATCGGTGCGGGCCTCTTCGCTATTACGCCAG
CTGGCGAAAGGGGGATGTGCTGCAAGGCGATTAAGTTGGGTAACGCCAGGGTTTTCCCAGTCACGACGTT
GTAAAACGACGGCCAGTTTGACAGCTAGCTCAGTCCTAGGTATAATGCTAGCCAGCCTGCGGTCCGGGTT
CACTGCCGTATAGGCAGGACACATCTTAGAGTATGTAGTTTCAGAGCTATGCTGGAAACAGCATAGCAAG
TTGAAATAAGGCTAGTCCGTTATCAACTTGAAAAAGTGGCACCGAGTCGGTGCGTTCACTGCCGTATAGG
CAGTCGCTGGGACGCCCGATTCTGCAGATATCCATCACACTGGCGGCCGCTCGAGCAGATCCGGCTGCTA
ACAAAGCCCGAAAGGAAGCTGAGTTGGCTGCTGCCACCGCTGAGCAATAACTAGCATAACCCCTTGGGGC
CTCTAAACGGGTCTTGAGGGGTTTTTTGCTGAAAGGAGGAACTATATCCGGATAATTCTTGAAGACGAAA
GGGCCTCGTGATACGCCTATTTTTATAGGTTAATGTCATGATAATAATGGTTTCTTAGACGTCAGGTGGC
ACTTTTCGGGGAAATGTGCGCGGAACCCCTATTTGTTTATTTTTCTAAATACATTCAAATATGTATCCGC
TCATGAGACAATAACCCTGATAAATGCTTCAATAATATTGAAAAAGGAAGAGTATGAGTATTCAACATTT
CCGTGTCGCCCTTATTCCCTTTTTTGCGGCATTTTGCCTTCCTGTTTTTGCTCACCCAGAAACGCTGGTG
AAAGTAAAAGATGCTGAAGATCAGTTGGGTGCACGAGTGGGTTACATCGAACTGGATCTCAACAGCGGTA
AGATCCTTGAGAGTTTTCGCCCCGAAGAACGTTTTCCAATGATGAGCACTTTTAAAGTTCTGCTATGTGG
CGCGGTATTATCCCGTGTTGACGCCGGGCAAGAGCAACTCGGTCGCCGCATACACTATTCTCAGAATGAC
TTGGTTGAGTACTCACCAGTCACAGAAAAGCATCTTACGGATGGCATGACAGTAAGAGAATTATGCAGTG
CTGCCATAACCATGAGTGATAACACTGCGGCCAACTTACTTCTGACAACGATCGGAGGACCGAAGGAGCT
AACCGCTTTTTTGCACAACATGGGGGATCATGTAACTCGCCTTGATCGTTGGGAACCGGAGCT
