Features (pLannotate 1.2.2; 12 found; start..end, strand, type, name):
    268..459     +  CDS            rop: Rop protein, which maintains plasmids at low copy number; rop
    561..703     +  misc_feature   bom: basis of mobility region from pBR322
    889..1477    -  rep_origin     ori: high-copy-number ColE1/pMB1/pBR322/pUC origin of replication
   1648..2508    -  CDS            AmpR: β-lactamase; bla; confers resistance to ampicillin, carbenicillin, and related antibiotics
   2509..2613    -  promoter       AmpR promoter: bla
   2744..2791    -  terminator     T7 terminator: transcription terminator for bacteriophage T7 RNA polymerase
   2799..2848    -  CDS            SET1 (fragment): solubility-enhancement tag derived from T7 phage gene 10B
   2929..2996    -  misc_RNA       tracrRNA (fragment): trans-activating CRISPR RNA for the Streptococcus pyogenes CRISPR/Cas9 system
   3070..3104    -  promoter       J23119 promoter: bacterial promoter (Registry of Standard Biological Parts BBa J23119)
   3105..3258    +  CDS            lacZα (fragment): LacZα fragment of β-galactosidase; lacZ fragment
   3262..3585    +  rep_origin     f1 ori (fragment) (sequence partly withheld): f1 bacteriophage origin of replication; arrow indicates direction of (+) strand synthesis
   3697..251     -  CDS            YPB1_ECOLX (across the origin): Protein predicted: Swiss-Prot protein existence level 4. From Escherichia coli.
>Addgene plasmid #235463 | pHK002.4 | depositor full sequence | sequence record 469672 | pHK002.4 sequence 3826 bps
CCCTGCACCATTATGTTCCGGATCTGCATCGCAGGATGCTGCTGGCTACCCTGTGGAACACCTACATCTG
TATTAACGAAGCGCTGGCATTGACCCTGAGTGATTTTTCTCTGGTCCCGCCGCATCCATACCGCCAGTTG
TTTACCCTCACAACGTTCCAGTAACCGGGCATGTTCATCATCAGTAACCCGTATCGTGAGCATCCTCTCT
CGTTTCATCGGTATCATTACCCCCATGAACAGAAATCCCCCTTACACGGAGGCATCAGTGACCAAACAGG
AAAAAACCGCCCTTAACATGGCCCGCTTTATCAGAAGCCAGACATTAACGCTTCTGGAGAAACTCAACGA
GCTGGACGCGGATGAACAGGCAGACATCTGTGAATCGCTTCACGACCACGCTGATGAGCTTTACCGCAGC
TGCCTCGCGCGTTTCGGTGATGACGGTGAAAACCTCTGACACATGCAGCTCCCGGAGACGGTCACAGCTT
GTCTGTAAGCGGATGCCGGGAGCAGACAAGCCCGTCAGGGCGCGTCAGCGGGTGTTGGCGGGTGTCGGGG
CGCAGCCATGACCCAGTCACGTAGCGATAGCGGAGTGTATACTGGCTTAACTATGCGGCATCAGAGCAGA
TTGTACTGAGAGTGCACCATATATGCGGTGTGAAATACCGCACAGATGCGTAAGGAGAAAATACCGCATC
AGGCGCTCTTCCGCTTCCTCGCTCACTGACTCGCTGCGCTCGGTCGTTCGGCTGCGGCGAGCGGTATCAG
CTCACTCAAAGGCGGTAATACGGTTATCCACAGAATCAGGGGATAACGCAGGAAAGAACATGTGAGCAAA
AGGCCAGCAAAAGGCCAGGAACCGTAAAAAGGCCGCGTTGCTGGCGTTTTTCCATAGGCTCCGCCCCCCT
GACGAGCATCACAAAAATCGACGCTCAAGTCAGAGGTGGCGAAACCCGACAGGACTATAAAGATACCAGG
CGTTTCCCCCTGGAAGCTCCCTCGTGCGCTCTCCTGTTCCGACCCTGCCGCTTACCGGATACCTGTCCGC
CTTTCTCCCTTCGGGAAGCGTGGCGCTTTCTCATAGCTCACGCTGTAGGTATCTCAGTTCGGTGTAGGTC
GTTCGCTCCAAGCTGGGCTGTGTGCACGAACCCCCCGTTCAGCCCGACCGCTGCGCCTTATCCGGTAACT
ATCGTCTTGAGTCCAACCCGGTAAGACACGACTTATCGCCACTGGCAGCAGCCACTGGTAACAGGATTAG
CAGAGCGAGGTATGTAGGCGGTGCTACAGAGTTCTTGAAGTGGTGGCCTAACTACGGCTACACTAGAAGG
ACAGTATTTGGTATCTGCGCTCTGCTGAAGCCAGTTACCTTCGGAAAAAGAGTTGGTAGCTCTTGATCCG
GCAAACAAACCACCGCTGGTAGCGGTGGTTTTTTTGTTTGCAAGCAGCAGATTACGCGCAGAAAAAAAGG
ATCTCAAGAAGATCCTTTGATCTTTTCTACGGGGTCTGACGCTCAGTGGAACGAAAACTCACGTTAAGGG
ATTTTGGTCATGAGATTATCAAAAAGGATCTTCACCTAGATCCTTTTAAATTAAAAATGAAGTTTTAAAT
CAATCTAAAGTATATATGAGTAAACTTGGTCTGACAGTTACCAATGCTTAATCAGTGAGGCACCTATCTC
AGCGATCTGTCTATTTCGTTCATCCATAGTTGCCTGACTCCCCGTCGTGTAGATAACTACGATACGGGAG
GGCTTACCATCTGGCCCCAGTGCTGCAATGATACCGCGAGACCCACGCTCACCGGCTCCAGATTTATCAG
CAATAAACCAGCCAGCCGGAAGGGCCGAGCGCAGAAGTGGTCCTGCAACTTTATCCGCCTCCATCCAGTC
TATTAATTGTTGCCGGGAAGCTAGAGTAAGTAGTTCGCCAGTTAATAGTTTGCGCAACGTTGTTGCCATT
GCTGCAGGCATCGTGGTGTCACGCTCGTCGTTTGGTATGGCTTCATTCAGCTCCGGTTCCCAACGATCAA
GGCGAGTTACATGATCCCCCATGTTGTGCAAAAAAGCGGTTAGCTCCTTCGGTCCTCCGATCGTTGTCAG
AAGTAAGTTGGCCGCAGTGTTATCACTCATGGTTATGGCAGCACTGCATAATTCTCTTACTGTCATGCCA
TCCGTAAGATGCTTTTCTGTGACTGGTGAGTACTCAACCAAGTCATTCTGAGAATAGTGTATGCGGCGAC
CGAGTTGCTCTTGCCCGGCGTCAACACGGGATAATACCGCGCCACATAGCAGAACTTTAAAAGTGCTCAT
CATTGGAAAACGTTCTTCGGGGCGAAAACTCTCAAGGATCTTACCGCTGTTGAGATCCAGTTCGATGTAA
CCCACTCGTGCACCCAACTGATCTTCAGCATCTTTTACTTTCACCAGCGTTTCTGGGTGAGCAAAAACAG
GAAGGCAAAATGCCGCAAAAAAGGGAATAAGGGCGACACGGAAATGTTGAATACTCATACTCTTCCTTTT
TCAATATTATTGAAGCATTTATCAGGGTTATTGTCTCATGAGCGGATACATATTTGAATGTATTTAGAAA
AATAAACAAATAGGGGTTCCGCGCACATTTCCCCGAAAAGTGCCACCTGACGTCTAAGAAACCATTATTA
TCATGACATTAACCTATAAAAATAGGCGTATCACGAGGCCCTTTCGTCTTCAAGAATTATCCGGATATAG
TTCCTCCTTTCAGCAAAAAACCCCTCAAGACCCGTTTAGAGGCCCCAAGGGGTTATGCTAGTTATTGCTC
AGCGGTGGCAGCAGCCAACTCAGCTTCCTTTCGGGCTTTGTTAGCAGCCGGATCTGCTCGAGCGGCCGCC
AGTGTGATGGATATCTGCAGAATCGGGCGTCCCAGCGACTGCCTATACGGCAGTGAACGCACCGACTCGG
TGCCACTTTTTCAAGTTGATAACGGACTAGCCTTATTTCAACTTGCTATGCTGTTTCCAGCATAGCTCTG
AAACTACATACTCTAAGATGTGTCCTGCCTATACGGCAGTGAACCCGGACCGCAGGCTGGCTAGCATTAT
ACCTAGGACTGAGCTAGCTGTCAAACTGGCCGTCGTTTTACAACGTCGTGACTGGGAAAACCCTGGCGTT
ACCCAACTTAATCGCCTTGCAGCACATCCCCCTTTCGCCAGCTGGCGTAATAGCGAAGAGGCCCGCACCG
ATCGCCCTTCCCAACAGTTGCGCAGCCTGAATGGCGAATGG
[124 nt withheld, positions 3262-3385]
C
[91 nt withheld, positions 3387-3477]
A
[49 nt withheld, positions 3479-3527]
CCTTTGACGTTGGAGTCCACGTTCTTTAATAGTGGACTCTTGTTCCAAACTGGAACAAATTTCGCGGGAT
CGAGATCTCGGGCAGCGTTGGGTCCTGGCCACGGGTGCGCATGATCGTGCTCCTGTCGTTGAGGACCCGG
CTAGGCTGGCGGGGTTGCCTTACTGGTTAGCAGAATGAATCACCGATACGCGAGCGAACGTGAAGCGACT
GCTGCTGCAAAACGTCTGCGACCTGAGCAACAACATGAATGGTCTTCGGTTTCCGTGTTTCGTAAAGTCT
GGAAACGCGGAAGTCAGCG
